Addgene plasmid #127804: 2xmCherry2
Purpose: Homo-dimer mCherry2-mCherry2 expression vector
Depositing lab: Salvatore Chiantia. Publication: Optimal fluorescent protein tags for quantifying protein oligomerization in living cells. Dunsing V, Luckner M, Zuhlke B, Petazzi RA, Herrmann A, Chiantia S. Sci Rep. 2018 Jul 13;8(1):10634. doi: 10.1038/s41598-018-28858-0. PubMed 30006597.
Backbone
  Vector backbone: pcDNA3.1+
  Vector type: Mammalian Expression
Growth in bacteria
  Bacterial resistance: Ampicillin, 100 μg/mL
  Growth temperature: 37°C
  Growth strain: DH5alpha
  Copy number: High Copy
Gene/Insert
  Gene/Insert name: mCherry2-mCherry2
  Cloning method: Restriction Enzyme; 5′ cloning site Unknown (unknown if destroyed); 3′ cloning site Unknown (unknown if destroyed)
Terms and licenses: Academic/Nonprofit Terms; Industry Terms: Not Available to Industry
How to cite: 2xmCherry2 was a gift from Salvatore Chiantia (Addgene plasmid # 127804 ; http://n2t.net/addgene:127804 ; RRID:Addgene_127804)
