[The description below was written by a language model from this plasmid's Addgene catalogue record and pLannotate feature annotations shown in this document.]
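Description:
2xmCherry2 is a mammalian expression plasmid built on the pcDNA3.1+ backbone that encodes two copies of the red fluorescent protein mCherry2 joined in tandem as a single polypeptide. In the roughly 6.9 kb sequence record, the first mCherry2 coding sequence is followed by a very short stretch annotated as a multiple cloning site fragment, which apparently serves as the linker, and then by the second mCherry2 copy. The fusion is driven by the human cytomegalovirus immediate early enhancer and promoter and terminated by the bovine growth hormone polyadenylation signal. A T7 promoter sits just upstream of the insert, as is standard for this backbone, and can serve for in vitro transcription or as a sequencing primer site. The restriction sites used for cloning are not recorded.

For propagation in E. coli the plasmid carries a high-copy ColE1/pUC-type origin and a β-lactamase gene conferring ampicillin resistance, along with an f1 origin for single-stranded DNA production. A neomycin phosphotransferase cassette under the SV40 early promoter with an SV40 polyadenylation signal allows G418 selection of stably transfected mammalian cells. Several small annotated fragments (HIV-1 LTR, ble, lacI, bom) look like short sequence matches or backbone remnants rather than functional elements.

The stated purpose is expression of an mCherry2 homodimer. Given the associated work on choosing fluorescent protein tags for quantifying protein oligomerization in living cells, the construct most plausibly serves as a dimer brightness reference, compared against monomeric mCherry2 to calibrate fluorescence fluctuation or molecular brightness measurements and to estimate the fraction of tags that are actually fluorescent.
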