Features (pLannotate 1.2.2; 22 found; start..end, strand, type, name):
     28..80      -  misc_feature   bom (fragment): basis of mobility region from pBR322
    235..614     +  enhancer       CMV enhancer: human cytomegalovirus immediate early enhancer
    615..818     +  promoter       CMV promoter: human cytomegalovirus (CMV) immediate early promoter
    814..847     +  LTR            5' LTR (truncated) (fragment): truncated 5' long terminal repeat (LTR) from HIV-1
    863..881     +  promoter       T7 promoter: promoter for bacteriophage T7 RNA polymerase
    917..1624    +  CDS            mCherry2: mCherry2 is a basic (constitutively fluorescent) red fluorescent protein published in 2017, derived from Discosoma sp.. It has very low acid sensitivity.
   1625..1643    +  misc_feature   MCS (fragment): multiple cloning site
   1646..2356    +  CDS            mCherry2: derivative of the monomeric red fluorescent protein mCherry mammalian codon-optimized
   2456..2680    +  polyA_signal   bGH poly(A) signal: bovine growth hormone polyadenylation signal
   2684..2705    +  promoter       SV40 promoter (fragment): SV40 enhancer and early promoter
   2726..3154    +  rep_origin     f1 ori (sequence partly withheld): f1 bacteriophage origin of replication; arrow indicates direction of (+) strand synthesis
   3168..3497    +  promoter       SV40 promoter: SV40 enhancer and early promoter
   3564..4355    +  CDS            neo: KKA2_KLEPN - Also known as kan, nptII. Experimental evidence at protein level: Swiss-Prot protein existence level 1. Resistance to kanamycin, neomycin, paromomycin, ribostamycin, butirosin and gentamicin B. From Klebsiella pneumoniae.
   4379..4537    +  CDS            ble (fragment): BLE_KLEPN - Experimental evidence at protein level: Swiss-Prot protein existence level 1. Binding protein with a strong affinity to the bleomycin family of antibiotics. Binds to CL990; an antimitotic-antibiotic compound. From Klebsiella pneumoniae.
   4532..4653    +  polyA_signal   SV40 poly(A) signal: SV40 polyadenylation signal
   4726..4742    -  protein_bind   lac operator: The lac repressor binds to the lac operator to inhibit transcription in E. coli. This inhibition can be relieved by adding lactose or isopropyl-β-D-thiogalactopyranoside (IPTG). lac repressor encoded by lacI
   4750..4780    -  promoter       lac promoter: promoter for the E. coli lac operon
   4795..4816    -  protein_bind   CAP binding site: CAP binding activates transcription in the presence of cAMP. E. coli catabolite activator protein
   4829..4921    -  CDS            lacI (fragment): lac repressor; lacI; The lac repressor binds to the lac operator to inhibit transcription in E. coli. This inhibition can be relieved by adding lactose or isopropyl-β-D-thiogalactopyranoside (IPTG).
   5104..5692    -  rep_origin     ori: high-copy-number ColE1/pMB1/pBR322/pUC origin of replication
   5863..6723    -  CDS            AmpR: β-lactamase; bla; confers resistance to ampicillin, carbenicillin, and related antibiotics
   6724..6828    -  promoter       AmpR promoter: bla
>Addgene plasmid #127804 | 2xmCherry2 | addgene full sequence | sequence record 247782 | Addgene NGS Result
GACGGATCGGGAGATCTCCCGATCCCCTATGGTGCACTCTCAGTACAATCTGCTCTGATGCCGCATAGTT
AAGCCAGTATCTGCTCCCTGCTTGTGTGTTGGAGGTCGCTGAGTAGTGCGCGAGCAAAATTTAAGCTACA
ACAAGGCAAGGCTTGACCGACAATTGCATGAAGAATCTGCTTAGGGTTAGGCGTTTTGCGCTGCTTCGCG
ATGTACGGGCCAGATATACGCGTTGACATTGATTATTGACTAGTTATTAATAGTAATCAATTACGGGGTC
ATTAGTTCATAGCCCATATATGGAGTTCCGCGTTACATAACTTACGGTAAATGGCCCGCCTGGCTGACCG
CCCAACGACCCCCGCCCATTGACGTCAATAATGACGTATGTTCCCATAGTAACGCCAATAGGGACTTTCC
ATTGACGTCAATGGGTGGAGTATTTACGGTAAACTGCCCACTTGGCAGTACATCAAGTGTATCATATGCC
AAGTACGCCCCCTATTGACGTCAATGACGGTAAATGGCCCGCCTGGCATTATGCCCAGTACATGACCTTA
TGGGACTTTCCTACTTGGCAGTACATCTACGTATTAGTCATCGCTATTACCATGGTGATGCGGTTTTGGC
AGTACATCAATGGGCGTGGATAGCGGTTTGACTCACGGGGATTTCCAAGTCTCCACCCCATTGACGTCAA
TGGGAGTTTGTTTTGGCACCAAAATCAACGGGACTTTCCAAAATGTCGTAACAACTCCGCCCCATTGACG
CAAATGGGCGGTAGGCGTGTACGGTGGGAGGTCTATATAAGCAGAGCTCTCTGGCTAACTAGAGAACCCA
CTGCTTACTGGCTTATCGAAATTAATACGACTCACTATAGGGAGACCCAAGCTGGCTAGCGCTACCGGTC
GCCACCATGGTGAGCAAGGGCGAGGAGGATAACATGGCCATCATCAAGGAGTTCATGCGCTTCAAGGTGC
ACATGGAGGGCTCCGTGAACGGCCACGAGTTCGAGATCGAGGGCGAGGGCGAGGGCCGCCCCTACGAGGG
CACCCAGACCGCCAAGCTGAAGGTGACCAAGGGTGGCCCCCTGCCCTTCGCCTGGGACATCCTGTCCCCT
CAGTTCATGTACGGCTCCAAGGCCTACGTGAAGCACCCCGCCGACATCCCCGACTACTTGAAGCTGTCCT
TCCCCGAGGGCTTCAATTGGGAGCGCGTGATGAACTTCGAGGACGGCGGCGTGGTGACCGTGACCCAGGA
CTCCTCCCTGCAGGACGGCGAGTTCATCTACAAGGTGAAGCTGCGCGGCACCAACTTCCCCTCCGACGGC
CCCGTAATGCAGTGTCGTACCATGGGCTGGGAGGCCTCCACTGAGCGGATGTACCCCGAGGACGGCGCCC
TGAAGGGCGAGATCAAGCAGAGGCTGAAGCTGAAGGACGGCGGCCACTACGACGCTGAGGTCAAGACCAC
CTACAAGGCCAAGAAGCCCGTGCAGCTGCCCGGCGCCTACAACGTCGACATCAAGTTGGACATCCTTTCC
CACAACGAGGACTACACCATCGTGGAACAGTACGAACGCGCCGAGGGCCGCCACTCCACCGGCGGCATGG
ACGAGCTGTACAAGTCCGGACTCAGATCTCGAGGAATGGTGAGCAAGGGCGAGGAGGATAACATGGCCAT
CATCAAGGAGTTCATGCGCTTCAAGGTGCACATGGAGGGCTCCGTGAACGGCCACGAGTTCGAGATCGAG
GGCGAGGGCGAGGGCCGCCCCTACGAGGGCACCCAGACCGCCAAGCTGAAGGTGACCAAGGGTGGCCCCC
TGCCCTTCGCCTGGGACATCCTGTCCCCTCAGTTCATGTACGGCTCCAAGGCCTACGTGAAGCACCCCGC
CGACATCCCCGACTACTTGAAGCTGTCCTTCCCCGAGGGCTTCAATTGGGAGCGCGTGATGAACTTCGAG
GACGGCGGCGTGGTGACCGTGACCCAGGACTCCTCCCTGCAGGACGGCGAGTTCATCTACAAGGTGAAGC
TGCGCGGCACCAACTTCCCCTCCGACGGCCCCGTAATGCAGTGTCGTACCATGGGCTGGGAGGCCTCCAC
TGAGCGGATGTACCCCGAGGACGGCGCCCTGAAGGGCGAGATCAAGCAGAGGCTGAAGCTGAAGGACGGC
GGCCACTACGACGCTGAGGTCAAGACCACCTACAAGGCCAAGAAGCCCGTGCAGCTGCCCGGCGCCTACA
ACGTCGACATCAAGTTGGACATCCTTTCCCACAACGAGGACTACACCATCGTGGAACAGTACGAACGCGC
CGAGGGCCGCCACTCCACCGGCGGCATGGACGAGCTGTACAAGTAAGGATCCACTAGTCCAGTGTGGTGG
AATTCTGCAGATATCCAGCACAGTGGCGGCCGCTCGAGTCTAGAGGGCCCGTTTAAACCCGCTGATCAGC
CTCGACTGTGCCTTCTAGTTGCCAGCCATCTGTTGTTTGCCCCTCCCCCGTGCCTTCCTTGACCCTGGAA
GGTGCCACTCCCACTGTCCTTTCCTAATAAAATGAGGAAATTGCATCGCATTGTCTGAGTAGGTGTCATT
CTATTCTGGGGGGTGGGGTGGGGCAGGACAGCAAGGGGGAGGATTGGGAAGACAATAGCAGGCATGCTGG
GGATGCGGTGGGCTCTATGGCTTCTGAGGCGGAAAGAACCAGCTGGGGCTCTAGGGGGTATCCCC
[124 nt withheld, positions 2726-2849]
C
[91 nt withheld, positions 2851-2941]
A
[49 nt withheld, positions 2943-2991]
CCTTTGACGTTGGAGTCCACGTTCTTT
[37 nt withheld, positions 3019-3055]
ACCCTATCTCGGTCTATTCTTTTGATTTATAAGGGATTTTGCCGATTTCGGCCTATTGGTTAAAAAATGA
GCTGATTTAACAAAAATTTAACGCGAATTAATTCTGTGGAATGTGTGTCAGTTAGGGTGTGGAAAGTCCC
CAGGCTCCCCAGCAGGCAGAAGTATGCAAAGCATGCATCTCAATTAGTCAGCAACCAGGTGTGGAAAGTC
CCCAGGCTCCCCAGCAGGCAGAAGTATGCAAAGCATGCATCTCAATTAGTCAGCAACCATAGTCCCGCCC
CTAACTCCGCCCATCCCGCCCCTAACTCCGCCCAGTTCCGCCCATTCTCCGCCCCATGGCTGACTAATTT
TTTTTATTTATGCAGAGGCCGAGGCCGCCTCTGCCTCTGAGCTATTCCAGAAGTAGTGAGGAGGCTTTTT
TGGAGGCCTAGGCTTTTGCAAAAAGCTCCCGGGAGCTTGTATATCCATTTTCGGATCTGATCAAGAGACA
GGATGAGGATCGTTTCGCATGATTGAACAAGATGGATTGCACGCAGGTTCTCCGGCCGCTTGGGTGGAGA
GGCTATTCGGCTATGACTGGGCACAACAGACAATCGGCTGCTCTGATGCCGCCGTGTTCCGGCTGTCAGC
GCAGGGGCGCCCGGTTCTTTTTGTCAAGACCGACCTGTCCGGTGCCCTGAATGAACTGCAGGACGAGGCA
GCGCGGCTATCGTGGCTGGCCACGACGGGCGTTCCTTGCGCAGCTGTGCTCGACGTTGTCACTGAAGCGG
GAAGGGACTGGCTGCTATTGGGCGAAGTGCCGGGGCAGGATCTCCTGTCATCTCACCTTGCTCCTGCCGA
GAAAGTATCCATCATGGCTGATGCAATGCGGCGGCTGCATACGCTTGATCCGGCTACCTGCCCATTCGAC
CACCAAGCGAAACATCGCATCGAGCGAGCACGTACTCGGATGGAAGCCGGTCTTGTCGATCAGGATGATC
TGGACGAAGAGCATCAGGGGCTCGCGCCAGCCGAACTGTTCGCCAGGCTCAAGGCGCGCATGCCCGACGG
CGAGGATCTCGTCGTGACCCATGGCGATGCCTGCTTGCCGAATATCATGGTGGAAAATGGCCGCTTTTCT
GGATTCATCGACTGTGGCCGGCTGGGTGTGGCGGACCGCTATCAGGACATAGCGTTGGCTACCCGTGATA
TTGCTGAAGAGCTTGGCGGCGAATGGGCTGACCGCTTCCTCGTGCTTTACGGTATCGCCGCTCCCGATTC
GCAGCGCATCGCCTTCTATCGCCTTCTTGACGAGTTCTTCTGAGCGGGACTCTGGGGTTCGAAATGACCG
ACCAAGCGACGCCCAACCTGCCATCACGAGATTTCGATTCCACCGCCGCCTTCTATGAAAGGTTGGGCTT
CGGAATCGTTTTCCGGGACGCCGGCTGGATGATCCTCCAGCGCGGGGATCTCATGCTGGAGTTCTTCGCC
CACCCCAACTTGTTTATTGCAGCTTATAATGGTTACAAATAAAGCAATAGCATCACAAATTTCACAAATA
AAGCATTTTTTTCACTGCATTCTAGTTGTGGTTTGTCCAAACTCATCAATGTATCTTATCATGTCTGTAT
ACCGTCGACCTCTAGCTAGAGCTTGGCGTAATCATGGTCATAGCTGTTTCCTGTGTGAAATTGTTATCCG
CTCACAATTCCACACAACATACGAGCCGGAAGCATAAAGTGTAAAGCCTGGGGTGCCTAATGAGTGAGCT
AACTCACATTAATTGCGTTGCGCTCACTGCCCGCTTTCCAGTCGGGAAACCTGTCGTGCCAGCTGCATTA
ATGAATCGGCCAACGCGCGGGGAGAGGCGGTTTGCGTATTGGGCGCTCTTCCGCTTCCTCGCTCACTGAC
TCGCTGCGCTCGGTCGTTCGGCTGCGGCGAGCGGTATCAGCTCACTCAAAGGCGGTAATACGGTTATCCA
CAGAATCAGGGGATAACGCAGGAAAGAACATGTGAGCAAAAGGCCAGCAAAAGGCCAGGAACCGTAAAAA
GGCCGCGTTGCTGGCGTTTTTCCATAGGCTCCGCCCCCCTGACGAGCATCACAAAAATCGACGCTCAAGT
CAGAGGTGGCGAAACCCGACAGGACTATAAAGATACCAGGCGTTTCCCCCTGGAAGCTCCCTCGTGCGCT
CTCCTGTTCCGACCCTGCCGCTTACCGGATACCTGTCCGCCTTTCTCCCTTCGGGAAGCGTGGCGCTTTC
TCATAGCTCACGCTGTAGGTATCTCAGTTCGGTGTAGGTCGTTCGCTCCAAGCTGGGCTGTGTGCACGAA
CCCCCCGTTCAGCCCGACCGCTGCGCCTTATCCGGTAACTATCGTCTTGAGTCCAACCCGGTAAGACACG
ACTTATCGCCACTGGCAGCAGCCACTGGTAACAGGATTAGCAGAGCGAGGTATGTAGGCGGTGCTACAGA
GTTCTTGAAGTGGTGGCCTAACTACGGCTACACTAGAAGAACAGTATTTGGTATCTGCGCTCTGCTGAAG
CCAGTTACCTTCGGAAAAAGAGTTGGTAGCTCTTGATCCGGCAAACAAACCACCGCTGGTAGCGGTGGTT
TTTTTGTTTGCAAGCAGCAGATTACGCGCAGAAAAAAAGGATCTCAAGAAGATCCTTTGATCTTTTCTAC
GGGGTCTGACGCTCAGTGGAACGAAAACTCACGTTAAGGGATTTTGGTCATGAGATTATCAAAAAGGATC
TTCACCTAGATCCTTTTAAATTAAAAATGAAGTTTTAAATCAATCTAAAGTATATATGAGTAAACTTGGT
CTGACAGTTACCAATGCTTAATCAGTGAGGCACCTATCTCAGCGATCTGTCTATTTCGTTCATCCATAGT
TGCCTGACTCCCCGTCGTGTAGATAACTACGATACGGGAGGGCTTACCATCTGGCCCCAGTGCTGCAATG
ATACCGCGAGACCCACGCTCACCGGCTCCAGATTTATCAGCAATAAACCAGCCAGCCGGAAGGGCCGAGC
GCAGAAGTGGTCCTGCAACTTTATCCGCCTCCATCCAGTCTATTAATTGTTGCCGGGAAGCTAGAGTAAG
TAGTTCGCCAGTTAATAGTTTGCGCAACGTTGTTGCCATTGCTACAGGCATCGTGGTGTCACGCTCGTCG
TTTGGTATGGCTTCATTCAGCTCCGGTTCCCAACGATCAAGGCGAGTTACATGATCCCCCATGTTGTGCA
AAAAAGCGGTTAGCTCCTTCGGTCCTCCGATCGTTGTCAGAAGTAAGTTGGCCGCAGTGTTATCACTCAT
GGTTATGGCAGCACTGCATAATTCTCTTACTGTCATGCCATCCGTAAGATGCTTTTCTGTGACTGGTGAG
TACTCAACCAAGTCATTCTGAGAATAGTGTATGCGGCGACCGAGTTGCTCTTGCCCGGCGTCAATACGGG
ATAATACCGCGCCACATAGCAGAACTTTAAAAGTGCTCATCATTGGAAAACGTTCTTCGGGGCGAAAACT
CTCAAGGATCTTACCGCTGTTGAGATCCAGTTCGATGTAACCCACTCGTGCACCCAACTGATCTTCAGCA
TCTTTTACTTTCACCAGCGTTTCTGGGTGAGCAAAAACAGGAAGGCAAAATGCCGCAAAAAAGGGAATAA
GGGCGACACGGAAATGTTGAATACTCATACTCTTCCTTTTTCAATATTATTGAAGCATTTATCAGGGTTA
TTGTCTCATGAGCGGATACATATTTGAATGTATTTAGAAAAATAAACAAATAGGGGTTCCGCGCACATTT
CCCCGAAAAGTGCCACCTGACGTC
